Addgene plasmid #41642: pcDNA3-K-I-CAAX
Purpose: Catalytically active control, intersectin Dbl homology (DH) domain fused to wild-type Dronpa
Depositing lab: Michael Lin. Depositing organization: Stanford University. Publication: Optical control of protein activity by fluorescent protein domains. Zhou XX, Chung HK, Lam AJ, Lin MZ. Science. 2012 Nov 9;338(6108):810-4. doi: 10.1126/science.1226854. PubMed 23139335.
Backbone
  Vector backbone: pcDNA3
  Backbone size w/o insert (bp): 5370
  Total vector size (bp): 6753
  Vector type: Mammalian Expression
Growth in bacteria
  Bacterial resistance: Ampicillin, 100 μg/mL
  Growth temperature: 37°C
  Growth strain: XL10 Gold
  Copy number: High Copy
Gene/Insert
  Gene/Insert name: Dronpa145K-IntersectinDH-CAAX
  Species: H. sapiens (human), Synthetic
  Insert size (bp): 1383
  Promoter: CMV
  Tag / fusion protein: CAAX box (C terminal on insert)
  Cloning method: Restriction Enzyme; 5′ cloning site HindIII (not destroyed); 3′ cloning site Xho1 (not destroyed)
  Sequencing primers: 5′ XpressFWD: TATGGCTAGCATGACTGGT; 3′ SP6: ATTTAGGTGACACTATAG
Resource information
  A portion of this plasmid was derived from a plasmid made by: We synthesized the Dronpa and intersectin fragments from oligos.
Terms and licenses: Academic/Nonprofit Terms; Industry Terms: Not Available to Industry
How to cite: pcDNA3-K-I-CAAX was a gift from Michael Lin (Addgene plasmid # 41642 ; http://n2t.net/addgene:41642 ; RRID:Addgene_41642)
