[The description below was written by a language model from this plasmid's Addgene catalogue record and pLannotate feature annotations shown in this document.]
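Description:
pcDNA3-K-I-CAAX is a 6,753 bp mammalian expression plasmid built on the pcDNA3 backbone. It is propagated in E. coli through a high-copy ColE1/pUC-type origin and selected with ampicillin via the β-lactamase gene. The backbone also carries an f1 origin for single-stranded DNA production and an SV40 promoter-driven neomycin phosphotransferase cassette with an SV40 polyadenylation signal, which would allow G418 selection of stably transfected mammalian cells. Several short annotated fragments (HIV-1 LTR, ble, lacI, bom) appear to be small backbone remnants or sequence-similarity hits rather than functional elements.

The payload is a roughly 1.4 kb synthetic fusion cloned between HindIII and XhoI. It is transcribed from the CMV immediate-early enhancer/promoter and terminated by the bovine growth hormone polyadenylation signal. T7 and SP6 promoters flank the insert. The open reading frame encodes Dronpa145K, the wild-type form of the photoswitchable green fluorescent protein Dronpa, followed by the Dbl homology (DH) domain of human intersectin (ITSN1), and ends in a C-terminal CAAX box. A CAAX motif generally directs prenylation and so anchors the protein at the membrane. The feature table annotates the Dronpa and ITSN1 segments but not the short CAAX sequence. Both coding fragments were synthesized from oligonucleotides.

The record describes the construct as a catalytically active control. It comes from work on optical control of protein activity using fluorescent protein domains, where it presumably serves as a comparison for light-regulated designs, although the record does not describe those companion constructs.
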