Features (pLannotate 1.2.2; 22 found; start..end, strand, type, name):
     36..80      -  misc_feature   bom (fragment): basis of mobility region from pBR322
    235..614     +  enhancer       CMV enhancer: human cytomegalovirus immediate early enhancer
    615..818     +  promoter       CMV promoter: human cytomegalovirus (CMV) immediate early promoter
    814..847     +  LTR            5' LTR (truncated) (fragment): truncated 5' long terminal repeat (LTR) from HIV-1
    863..881     +  promoter       T7 promoter: promoter for bacteriophage T7 RNA polymerase
    895..1566    +  CDS            Dronpa: Dronpa is a photoswitchable green fluorescent protein published in 2004, derived from Echinophyllia sp. SC22.
   1585..2175    +  CDS            ITSN1 (fragment): ITSN1_HUMAN - Also known as ITSN From Homo sapiens (Human).
   2305..2323    -  promoter       SP6 promoter: promoter for bacteriophage SP6 RNA polymerase
   2349..2573    +  polyA_signal   bGH poly(A) signal: bovine growth hormone polyadenylation signal
   2577..2598    +  promoter       SV40 promoter (fragment): SV40 enhancer and early promoter
   2619..3047    +  rep_origin     f1 ori (sequence partly withheld): f1 bacteriophage origin of replication; arrow indicates direction of (+) strand synthesis
   3061..3391    +  promoter       SV40 promoter: SV40 enhancer and early promoter
   3458..4249    +  CDS            neo: KKA2_KLEPN - Also known as kan, nptII. Experimental evidence at protein level: Swiss-Prot protein existence level 1. Resistance to kanamycin, neomycin, paromomycin, ribostamycin, butirosin and gentamicin B. From Klebsiella pneumoniae.
   4273..4431    +  CDS            ble (fragment): BLE_KLEPN - Experimental evidence at protein level: Swiss-Prot protein existence level 1. Binding protein with a strong affinity to the bleomycin family of antibiotics. Binds to CL990; an antimitotic-antibiotic compound. From Klebsiella pneumoniae.
   4426..4547    +  polyA_signal   SV40 poly(A) signal: SV40 polyadenylation signal
   4620..4636    -  protein_bind   lac operator: The lac repressor binds to the lac operator to inhibit transcription in E. coli. This inhibition can be relieved by adding lactose or isopropyl-β-D-thiogalactopyranoside (IPTG). lac repressor encoded by lacI
   4644..4674    -  promoter       lac promoter: promoter for the E. coli lac operon
   4689..4710    -  protein_bind   CAP binding site: CAP binding activates transcription in the presence of cAMP. E. coli catabolite activator protein
   4723..4815    -  CDS            lacI (fragment): lac repressor; lacI; The lac repressor binds to the lac operator to inhibit transcription in E. coli. This inhibition can be relieved by adding lactose or isopropyl-β-D-thiogalactopyranoside (IPTG).
   4998..5586    -  rep_origin     ori: high-copy-number ColE1/pMB1/pBR322/pUC origin of replication
   5757..6617    -  CDS            AmpR: β-lactamase; bla; confers resistance to ampicillin, carbenicillin, and related antibiotics
   6618..6722    -  promoter       AmpR promoter: bla
>Addgene plasmid #41642 | pcDNA3-K-I-CAAX | depositor full sequence | sequence record 55894 | pcDNA3-K-I-CAAX sequence 6753 bps
GACGGATCGGGAGATCTCCCGATCCCCTATGGTCGACTCTCAGTACAATCTGCTCTGATGCCGCATAGTT
AAGCCAGTATCTGCTCCCTGCTTGTGTGTTGGAGGTCGCTGAGTAGTGCGCGAGCAAAATTTAAGCTACA
ACAAGGCAAGGCTTGACCGACAATTGCATGAAGAATCTGCTTAGGGTTAGGCGTTTTGCGCTGCTTCGCG
ATGTACGGGCCAGATATACGCGTTGACATTGATTATTGACTAGTTATTAATAGTAATCAATTACGGGGTC
ATTAGTTCATAGCCCATATATGGAGTTCCGCGTTACATAACTTACGGTAAATGGCCCGCCTGGCTGACCG
CCCAACGACCCCCGCCCATTGACGTCAATAATGACGTATGTTCCCATAGTAACGCCAATAGGGACTTTCC
ATTGACGTCAATGGGTGGACTATTTACGGTAAACTGCCCACTTGGCAGTACATCAAGTGTATCATATGCC
AAGTACGCCCCCTATTGACGTCAATGACGGTAAATGGCCCGCCTGGCATTATGCCCAGTACATGACCTTA
TGGGACTTTCCTACTTGGCAGTACATCTACGTATTAGTCATCGCTATTACCATGGTGATGCGGTTTTGGC
AGTACATCAATGGGCGTGGATAGCGGTTTGACTCACGGGGATTTCCAAGTCTCCACCCCATTGACGTCAA
TGGGAGTTTGTTTTGGCACCAAAATCAACGGGACTTTCCAAAATGTCGTAACAACTCCGCCCCATTGACG
CAAATGGGCGGTAGGCGTGTACGGTGGGAGGTCTATATAAGCAGAGCTCTCTGGCTAACTAGAGAACCCA
CTGCTTACTGGCTTATCGAAATTAATACGACTCACTATAGGGAGACCCAAGCTTATGAGCGTGATCAAGC
CCGACATGAAAATCAAGCTGAGGATGGAGGGTGCCGTGAACGGTCACCCGTTTGCGATCGAGGGCGTGGG
ACTGGGCAAGCCGTTCGAGGGAAAGCAAAGCATGGACCTCAAGGTGAAGGAGGGCGGACCGCTGCCCTTC
GCCTACGACATTCTGACCACTGTCTTCTGCTACGGTAATCGCGTCTTCGCAAAGTATCCCGAAAACATCG
TGGATTACTTTAAGCAGAGCTTCCCGGAGGGTTACTCCTGGGAGCGATCCATGAACTACGAGGACGGAGG
GATCTGCAACGCGACGAACGATATAACCTTGGACGGCGACTGCTACATTTACGAAATTCGGTTCGACGGC
GTGAATTTCCCAGCGAATGGCCCTGTAATGCAAAAACGCACGGTAAAGTGGGAGCCCAGCACCGAGAAGC
TGTACGTCCGCGACGGAGTCCTGAAGGGAGACGTGAACATGGCGCTTTCATTGGAAGGTGGCGGGCACTA
CAGATGCGATTTCAAGACGACCTATAAGGCGAAAAAGGTGGTCCAACTGCCGGACTACCATTTCGTCGAC
CACCACATCGAGATCAAGAGCCACGACAAAGACTATAGCAACGTGAATCTCCACGAGCATGCCGAGGCCC
ACAGCGAGCTGCCCAGGCAGGCCAAGGGCCTTAAGGGATCCATGACTGAAAGGAAGAGGCAGGGCTACAT
CCACGAGCTGATTGTCACGGAAGAGAATTACGTGAACGACCTGCAGCTGGTGACCGAGATCTTTCAGAAG
CCGCTTATGGAGAGTGAACTTTTGACGGAAAAAGAGGTCGCCATGATCTTTGTGAACTGGAAGGAGCTTA
TAATGTGCAACATCAAGCTGCTGAAGGCCCTTAGGGTGCGGAAGAAGATGTCTGGTGAGAAAATGCCGGT
CAAAATGATCGGCGACATCCTGTCTGCCCAGCTCCCCCACATGCAGCCCTACATCAGGTTCTGCAGCAGG
CAACTCAACGGTGCGGCCCTGATCCAGCAGAAGACCGACGAGGCACCCGACTTCAAAGAGTTCGTGAAAC
GGCTGGAGATGGACCCCAGGTGCAAGGGAATGCCGCTCTCATCCTTCATCCTCAAGCCGATGCAGAGGGT
TACCCGATACCCCCTGATTATCAAGAATATCCTGGAGAACACCCCCGAGAACCACCCCGACCACAGCCAC
CTGAAGCACGCGCTGGAAAAGGCGGAGGAGTTGTGCAGCCAGGTTAACGAGGGCGTGAGGGAGAAGGAAG
GCAGTAGCGGAAGCAGTGGTTCTTCAGGATCATCCGAATTCGGCAAGATGAGCAAGGACGGCAAGAAGAA
AAAGAAGAAGTCCAAGACTAAGTGCGTGATCATGTAACTCGAGCATGCATCTAGAGGGCCCTATTCTATA
GTGTCACCTAAATGCTAGAGCTCGCTGATCAGCCTCGACTGTGCCTTCTAGTTGCCAGCCATCTGTTGTT
TGCCCCTCCCCCGTGCCTTCCTTGACCCTGGAAGGTGCCACTCCCACTGTCCTTTCCTAATAAAATGAGG
AAATTGCATCGCATTGTCTGAGTAGGTGTCATTCTATTCTGGGGGGTGGGGTGGGGCAGGACAGCAAGGG
GGAGGATTGGGAAGACAATAGCAGGCATGCTGGGGATGCGGTGGGCTCTATGGCTTCTGAGGCGGAAAGA
ACCAGCTGGGGCTCTAGGGGGTATCCCC
[124 nt withheld, positions 2619-2742]
C
[32 nt withheld, positions 2744-2775]
CA
[57 nt withheld, positions 2778-2834]
A
[49 nt withheld, positions 2836-2884]
CCTTTGACGTTGGAGTCCACGTTCTTT
[37 nt withheld, positions 2912-2948]
ACCCTATCTCGGTCTATTCTTTTGATTTATAAGGGATTTTGGGGATTTCGGCCTATTGGTTAAAAAATGA
GCTGATTTAACAAAAATTTAACGCGAATTAATTCTGTGGAATGTGTGTCAGTTAGGGTGTGGAAAGTCCC
CAGGCTCCCCAGGCAGGCAGAAGTATGCAAAGCATGCATCTCAATTAGTCAGCAACCAGGTGTGGAAAGT
CCCCAGGCTCCCCAGCAGGCAGAAGTATGCAAAGCATGCATCTCAATTAGTCAGCAACCATAGTCCCGCC
CCTAACTCCGCCCATCCCGCCCCTAACTCCGCCCAGTTCCGCCCATTCTCCGCCCCATGGCTGACTAATT
TTTTTTATTTATGCAGAGGCCGAGGCCGCCTCTGCCTCTGAGCTATTCCAGAAGTAGTGAGGAGGCTTTT
TTGGAGGCCTAGGCTTTTGCAAAAAGCTCCCGGGAGCTTGTATATCCATTTTCGGATCTGATCAAGAGAC
AGGATGAGGATCGTTTCGCATGATTGAACAAGATGGATTGCACGCAGGTTCTCCGGCCGCTTGGGTGGAG
AGGCTATTCGGCTATGACTGGGCACAACAGACAATCGGCTGCTCTGATGCCGCCGTGTTCCGGCTGTCAG
CGCAGGGGCGCCCGGTTCTTTTTGTCAAGACCGACCTGTCCGGTGCCCTGAATGAACTGCAGGACGAGGC
AGCGCGGCTATCGTGGCTGGCCACGACGGGCGTTCCTTGCGCAGCTGTGCTCGACGTTGTCACTGAAGCG
GGAAGGGACTGGCTGCTATTGGGCGAAGTGCCGGGGCAGGATCTCCTGTCATCTCACCTTGCTCCTGCCG
AGAAAGTATCCATCATGGCTGATGCAATGCGGCGGCTGCATACGCTTGATCCGGCTACCTGCCCATTCGA
CCACCAAGCGAAACATCGCATCGAGCGAGCACGTACTCGGATGGAAGCCGGTCTTGTCGATCAGGATGAT
CTGGACGAAGAGCATCAGGGGCTCGCGCCAGCCGAACTGTTCGCCAGGCTCAAGGCGCGCATGCCCGACG
GCGAGGATCTCGTCGTGACCCATGGCGATGCCTGCTTGCCGAATATCATGGTGGAAAATGGCCGCTTTTC
TGGATTCATCGACTGTGGCCGGCTGGGTGTGGCGGACCGCTATCAGGACATAGCGTTGGCTACCCGTGAT
ATTGCTGAAGAGCTTGGCGGCGAATGGGCTGACCGCTTCCTCGTGCTTTACGGTATCGCCGCTCCCGATT
CGCAGCGCATCGCCTTCTATCGCCTTCTTGACGAGTTCTTCTGAGCGGGACTCTGGGGTTCGAAATGACC
GACCAAGCGACGCCCAACCTGCCATCACGAGATTTCGATTCCACCGCCGCCTTCTATGAAAGGTTGGGCT
TCGGAATCGTTTTCCGGGACGCCGGCTGGATGATCCTCCAGCGCGGGGATCTCATGCTGGAGTTCTTCGC
CCACCCCAACTTGTTTATTGCAGCTTATAATGGTTACAAATAAAGCAATAGCATCACAAATTTCACAAAT
AAAGCATTTTTTTCACTGCATTCTAGTTGTGGTTTGTCCAAACTCATCAATGTATCTTATCATGTCTGTA
TACCGTCGACCTCTAGCTAGAGCTTGGCGTAATCATGGTCATAGCTGTTTCCTGTGTGAAATTGTTATCC
GCTCACAATTCCACACAACATACGAGCCGGAAGCATAAAGTGTAAAGCCTGGGGTGCCTAATGAGTGAGC
TAACTCACATTAATTGCGTTGCGCTCACTGCCCGCTTTCCAGTCGGGAAACCTGTCGTGCCAGCTGCATT
AATGAATCGGCCAACGCGCGGGGAGAGGCGGTTTGCGTATTGGGCGCTCTTCCGCTTCCTCGCTCACTGA
CTCGCTGCGCTCGGTCGTTCGGCTGCGGCGAGCGGTATCAGCTCACTCAAAGGCGGTAATACGGTTATCC
ACAGAATCAGGGGATAACGCAGGAAAGAACATGTGAGCAAAAGGCCAGCAAAAGGCCAGGAACCGTAAAA
AGGCCGCGTTGCTGGCGTTTTTCCATAGGCTCCGCCCCCCTGACGAGCATCACAAAAATCGACGCTCAAG
TCAGAGGTGGCGAAACCCGACAGGACTATAAAGATACCAGGCGTTTCCCCCTGGAAGCTCCCTCGTGCGC
TCTCCTGTTCCGACCCTGCCGCTTACCGGATACCTGTCCGCCTTTCTCCCTTCGGGAAGCGTGGCGCTTT
CTCAATGCTCACGCTGTAGGTATCTCAGTTCGGTGTAGGTCGTTCGCTCCAAGCTGGGCTGTGTGCACGA
ACCCCCCGTTCAGCCCGACCGCTGCGCCTTATCCGGTAACTATCGTCTTGAGTCCAACCCGGTAAGACAC
GACTTATCGCCACTGGCAGCAGCCACTGGTAACAGGATTAGCAGAGCGAGGTATGTAGGCGGTGCTACAG
AGTTCTTGAAGTGGTGGCCTAACTACGGCTACACTAGAAGGACAGTATTTGGTATCTGCGCTCTGCTGAA
GCCAGTTACCTTCGGAAAAAGAGTTGGTAGCTCTTGATCCGGCAAACAAACCACCGCTGGTAGCGGTGGT
TTTTTTGTTTGCAAGCAGCAGATTACGCGCAGAAAAAAAGGATCTCAAGAAGATCCTTTGATCTTTTCTA
CGGGGTCTGACGCTCAGTGGAACGAAAACTCACGTTAAGGGATTTTGGTCATGAGATTATCAAAAAGGAT
CTTCACCTAGATCCTTTTAAATTAAAAATGAAGTTTTAAATCAATCTAAAGTATATATGAGTAAACTTGG
TCTGACAGTTACCAATGCTTAATCAGTGAGGCACCTATCTCAGCGATCTGTCTATTTCGTTCATCCATAG
TTGCCTGACTCCCCGTCGTGTAGATAACTACGATACGGGAGGGCTTACCATCTGGCCCCAGTGCTGCAAT
GATACCGCGAGACCCACGCTCACCGGCTCCAGATTTATCAGCAATAAACCAGCCAGCCGGAAGGGCCGAG
CGCAGAAGTGGTCCTGCAACTTTATCCGCCTCCATCCAGTCTATTAATTGTTGCCGGGAAGCTAGAGTAA
GTAGTTCGCCAGTTAATAGTTTGCGCAACGTTGTTGCCATTGCTACAGGCATCGTGGTGTCACGCTCGTC
GTTTGGTATGGCTTCATTCAGCTCCGGTTCCCAACGATCAAGGCGAGTTACATGATCCCCCATGTTGTGC
AAAAAAGCGGTTAGCTCCTTCGGTCCTCCGATCGTTGTCAGAAGTAAGTTGGCCGCAGTGTTATCACTCA
TGGTTATGGCAGCACTGCATAATTCTCTTACTGTCATGCCATCCGTAAGATGCTTTTCTGTGACTGGTGA
GTACTCAACCAAGTCATTCTGAGAATAGTGTATGCGGCGACCGAGTTGCTCTTGCCCGGCGTCAATACGG
GATAATACCGCGCCACATAGCAGAACTTTAAAAGTGCTCATCATTGGAAAACGTTCTTCGGGGCGAAAAC
TCTCAAGGATCTTACCGCTGTTGAGATCCAGTTCGATGTAACCCACTCGTGCACCCAACTGATCTTCAGC
ATCTTTTACTTTCACCAGCGTTTCTGGGTGAGCAAAAACAGGAAGGCAAAATGCCGCAAAAAAGGGAATA
AGGGCGACACGGAAATGTTGAATACTCATACTCTTCCTTTTTCAATATTATTGAAGCATTTATCAGGGTT
ATTGTCTCATGAGCGGATACATATTTGAATGTATTTAGAAAAATAAACAAATAGGGGTTCCGCGCACATT
TCCCCGAAAAGTGCCACCTGACGTC
