>Addgene plasmid #41642 | pcDNA3-K-I-CAAX | addgene partial sequence | sequence record 56604 | BGH_rev
GGCCCTCTAGATGCATGCTCGAGTTACATGATCACGCACTTAGTCTTGGACTTCTTCTTTTTCTTCTTGC
CGTCCTTGCTCATCTTGCCGAATTCGGATGATCCTGAAGAACCACTGCTTCCGCTACTGCCTTCCTTCTC
CCTCACGCCCTCGTTAACCTGGCTGCACAACTCCTCCGCCTTTTCCAGCGCGTGCTTCAGGTGGCTGTGG
TCGGGGTGGTTCTCGGGGGTGTTCTCCAGGATATTCTTGATAATCAGGGGGTATCGGGTAACCCTCTGCA
TCGGCTTGAGGATGAAGGATGAGAGCGGCATTCCCTTGCACCTGGGGTCCATCTCCAGCCGTTTCACGAA
CTCTTTGAAGTCGGGTGCCTCGTCGGTCTTCTGCTGGATCAGGGCCGCACCGTTGAGTTGCCTGCTGCAG
AACCTGATGTAGGGCTGCATGTGGGGGAGCTGGGCAGACAGGATGTCGCCGATCATTTTGACCGGCATTT
TCTCACCAGACATCTTCTTCCGCACCCTAAGGGCCTTCAGCAGCTTGATGTTGCACATTATAAGCTCCTT
CCAGTTCACAAAGATCATGGCGACCTCTTTTTCCGTCAAAAGTTCACTCTCCATAAGCGGCTTCTGAAAG
ATCTCGGTCACCAGCTGCAGGTCGTTCACGTAATTCTCTTCCGTGACAATCAGCTCGTGGATGTAGCCCT
GCCTCTTCCTTTCAGTCATGGATCCCTTAAGGCCCTTGGCCTGCCTGGGCAGCTCGCTGTGGGCCTCGGC
ATGCTCGTGGAGATTCACGTTGC
