>Addgene plasmid #41642 | pcDNA3-K-I-CAAX | addgene partial sequence | sequence record 56606 | CMV-F 5'-CGCAAATGGGCGGTAGGCGTG-3'
TGGCTAACTAGAGAACCCACTGCTTACTGGCTTATCGAAATTAATACGACTCACTATAGGGAGACCCAAG
CTTATGAGCGTGATCAAGCCCGACATGAAAATCAAGCTGAGGATGGAGGGTGCCGTGAACGGTCACCCGT
TTGCGATCGAGGGCGTGGGACTGGGCAAGCCGTTCGAGGGAAAGCAAAGCATGGACCTCAAGGTGAAGGA
GGGCGGACCGCTGCCCTTCGCCTACGACATTCTGACCACTGTCTTCTGCTACGGTAATCGCGTCTTCGCA
AAGTATCCCGAAAACATCGTGGATTACTTTAAGCAGAGCTTCCCGGAGGGTTACTCCTGGGAGCGATCCA
TGAACTACGAGGACGGAGGGATCTGCAACGCGACGAACGATATAACCTTGGACGGCGACTGCTACATTTA
CGAAATTCGGTTCGACGGCGTGAATTTCCCAGCGAATGGCCCTGTAATGCAAAAACGCACGGTAAAGTGG
GAGCCCAGCACCGAGAAGCTGTACGTCCGCGACGGAGTCCTGAAGGGAGACGTGAACATGGCGCTTTCAT
TGGAAGGTGGCGGGCACTACAGATGCGATTTCAAGACGACCTATAAGGCGAAAAAGGTGGTCCAACTGCC
GGACTACCATTTCGTCGACCACCACATCGAGATCAAGAGCCACGACAAAGACTATAGCAACGTGAATCTC
CACGAGCATGCCGAGGCCCACAGCGAGCTGCCCAGGCAGGCCAAGGGCCTTAAGGGATCCATGACTGAAA
GGAAGAGGCAGGGCTACATCCACGAGCTGATTGTCACGGAAG
